>Addgene plasmid #36336 | pSMP-Ehmt1_2 | depositor partial sequence | sequence record 45486 | hairpin
TGCTGTTGACAGTGAGCGAGCAGCAACGGATACATCTTAATAGTGAAGCCACAGATGTATTAAGATGTAT
CCGTTGCTGCCTGCCTACTGCCTCGGA
