>Addgene plasmid #36336 | pSMP-Ehmt1_2 | addgene partial sequence | sequence record 46558 | pSMP-F (5' TACATCGTGACCTGGGAAG 3')
GCCCTTTGTCACCCTAAGCCTCCGCCTCCTCTTCCTCCATCCGCCCCGTCTCTCCCCCTTGAACCTCCTC
GTTCGACCCCGCCTCGATCCTCCCTTTATCCAGCCCTCACTCCTTCTCTAGGCGCCGGAATTAGATCTCT
CGACTAGGGATAACAGGGTAATTGTTTGAATGAGGCTTCAGTACTTTACAGAATCGTTGCCTGCACATCT
TGGAAACACTTGCTGGGATTACTTCTTCAGGTTAACCCAACAGAAGGCTCGAGAAGGTATATTGCTGTTG
ACAGTGAGCGAGCAGCAACGGATACATCTTAATAGTGAAGCCACAGATGTATTAAGATGTATCCGTTGCT
GCCTGCCTACTGCCTCGGAATTCAAGGGGCTACTTTAGGAGCAATTATCTTGTTTACTAAAACTGAATAC
CTTGCTATCTCTTTGATACATTTTTACAAAGCTGAATTAAAATGGTATAAATTAAATCACTTTTTTCAAT
TGGAAGACTAATGCGTTTAAACACGCGGCGACGCGTTCTACCGGGTAGGGGAGGCGCTTTTCCCAAGGCA
GTCTGGAGCATGCGCTTTAGCAGCCCCGCTGGGCACTTGGCGCTACACAAGTGGCCTCTGGCCTCGCACA
CATTCCACATCCACCGGTAGGCGCCAACCGGCTCCGTTCTTTGGTGGCCCCTTCGCGCCACCTTCTACTC
CTCCCCTAGTCAGGAAGTTCCCCCCCGCCCCGCAGCTCGCGTCGTGCAGGACGTGACAAATGGAAGTAGC
ACGTCTCACTAGTCTCGTGCAGATGGACAGCACCGCTGAGCAATGGAAGCGGGTAGGCCTTTG
