[The description below was written by a language model from this plasmid's Addgene catalogue record.]
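Description:
pSMP-Ehmt1_2 is a retroviral RNAi vector that expresses a short hairpin RNA against human EHMT1, the histone methyltransferase also known as GLP, Eu-HMTase1 or KMT1D. It is built on the pSMP backbone, listed at about 6.7 kb without insert and classified for mammalian expression, retroviral delivery and RNA interference. The hairpin cassette was inserted by restriction cloning between XhoI and EcoRI sites, both of which are retained, so the hairpin can be excised or exchanged. The "_2" in the name suggests it is one of several hairpins directed at the same gene, although the record does not state this.

In bacteria the plasmid is a high-copy construct selected with ampicillin. It is propagated in a recombination-deficient strain, a common choice for retroviral vectors because their repeated sequences and hairpin inserts can be unstable. In mammalian cells, puromycin resistance allows selection of cells that have stably integrated the provirus after transduction. No feature table is provided. The record therefore does not state the promoter driving the shRNA, the promoter driving the puromycin marker, the LTRs and packaging signal, or whether the hairpin sits in a microRNA-type context.

The associated publication concerns chromatin-modifying enzymes as modulators of reprogramming. This indicates that the construct was used for stable knockdown of EHMT1 to test how loss of this enzyme affects reprogramming. More generally, it suits loss-of-function studies of EHMT1 in human cells that can be retrovirally transduced and selected with puromycin.
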