Addgene plasmid #36336: pSMP-Ehmt1_2
Depositing lab: George Daley. Depositing organization: Boston Children's Hospital. Publication: Chromatin-modifying enzymes as modulators of reprogramming. Onder TT, Kara N, Cherry A, Sinha AU, Zhu N, Bernt KM, Cahan P, Marcarci BO, Unternaehrer J, Gupta PB, Lander ES, Armstrong SA, Daley GQ. Nature. 2012 Mar 4;483(7391):598-602. doi: 10.1038/nature10953. PubMed 22388813.
Backbone
  Vector backbone: pSMP
  Backbone manufacturer: Steve Elledge
  Backbone size w/o insert (bp): 6699
  Vector type: Mammalian Expression, Retroviral, RNAi
  Selectable markers: Puromycin
Growth in bacteria
  Bacterial resistance: Ampicillin, 100 μg/mL
  Growth temperature: 30°C
  Growth strain: Stbl3
  Copy number: High Copy
Gene/Insert
  Gene/Insert name: Ehmt1
  gRNA/shRNA sequence: CAGCAACGGATACATCTTA
  Species: H. sapiens (human)
  Entrez Gene: EHMT1 (a.k.a. EHMT1-IT1, EUHMTASE1, Eu-HMTase1, FP13812, GLP, GLP1, KLEFS1, KMT1D)
  Cloning method: Restriction Enzyme; 5′ cloning site XhoI (not destroyed); 3′ cloning site EcoRI (not destroyed)
  Sequencing primers: 5′ pSMP-F
Terms and licenses: Academic/Nonprofit Terms; Industry Terms: Not Available to Industry
How to cite: pSMP-Ehmt1_2 was a gift from George Daley (Addgene plasmid # 36336 ; http://n2t.net/addgene:36336 ; RRID:Addgene_36336)
